Addgene plasmid #186128: pTR-177 pUC19-CLTA-N-mCherry
Purpose: knockin of mCherry to CLTA target
Depositing lab: Alexander Marson. Publication: High-yield genome engineering in primary cells using a hybrid ssDNA repair template and small-molecule cocktails. Shy BR, Vykunta VS, Ha A, Talbot A, Roth TL, Nguyen DN, Pfeifer WG, Chen YY, Blaeschke F, Shifrut E, Vedova S, Mamedov MR, Chung JJ, Li H, Yu R, Wu D, Wolf J, Martin TG, Castro CE, Ye L, Esensten JH, Eyquem J, Marson A. Nat Biotechnol. 2022 Aug 25:10.1038/s41587-022-01418-8. doi: 10.1038/s41587-022-01418-8. PubMed 36008610.
Backbone
  Vector backbone: PUC19
  Vector type: CRISPR
Growth in bacteria
  Bacterial resistance: Ampicillin, 100 μg/mL
  Growth temperature: 37°C
  Growth strain: DH5alpha
  Copy number: High Copy
Gene/Insert
  Gene/Insert name: CLTA
  Species: H. sapiens (human)
  Mutation: WT with mCherry sequence
  Entrez Gene: CLTA (a.k.a. LCA)
  Cloning method: Unknown
Terms and licenses: Academic/Nonprofit Terms; Industry Terms: Not Available to Industry
Depositor comments: Please visit https://www.biorxiv.org/content/10.1101/2021.09.02.458799v1 for bioRxiv preprint.
How to cite: pTR-177 pUC19-CLTA-N-mCherry was a gift from Alexander Marson (Addgene plasmid # 186128 ; http://n2t.net/addgene:186128 ; RRID:Addgene_186128)
