[The description below was written by a language model from this plasmid's Addgene catalogue record and pLannotate feature annotations shown in this document.]
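Description:
pTR-177 pUC19-CLTA-N-mCherry is a pUC19-based homology-directed repair donor plasmid, catalogued as a CRISPR vector, designed to knock the red fluorescent protein mCherry into the human CLTA locus, which encodes clathrin light chain A. It is maintained in E. coli as a high-copy plasmid through the ColE1/pUC origin and selected with ampicillin via the bla (β-lactamase) gene under its own promoter. Remnants of the pUC19 cloning region (lac promoter and operator, CAP binding site, lacZα and split MCS fragments) flank the insert, showing that the donor cassette sits in the polylinker. The short lacI, bom and rop hits are backbone fragments with no evident functional role.

The insert lies on the minus strand. It consists of an mCherry coding sequence placed immediately upstream, in reading direction, of a fragment of the CLTA coding sequence, separated by a short gap that may be a linker, though the record does not annotate it. This arrangement matches the "N" in the name: mCherry is intended to be fused to the amino terminus of clathrin light chain A, with expression coming from the endogenous CLTA promoter after integration, since no mammalian promoter is annotated. The CLTA fragment and the unannotated stretches on either side of mCherry presumably serve as homology arms, but their boundaries are not stated. A T7 promoter is also annotated beyond the far end of the insert; its purpose is not given. The plasmid carries no Cas9 or guide RNA, so these must be supplied separately. The associated work concerns high-yield genome engineering of primary cells with hybrid single-stranded DNA repair templates, suggesting this plasmid serves as a source for such templates, with red fluorescence reporting successful knock-in.
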