Features (pLannotate 1.2.2; 16 found; start..end, strand, type, name):
     90..194     +  promoter       AmpR promoter: bla
    195..1055    +  CDS            AmpR: β-lactamase; bla; confers resistance to ampicillin, carbenicillin, and related antibiotics
   1226..1814    +  rep_origin     ori: high-copy-number ColE1/pMB1/pBR322/pUC origin of replication
   1997..2089    +  CDS            lacI (fragment): lac repressor; lacI; The lac repressor binds to the lac operator to inhibit transcription in E. coli. This inhibition can be relieved by adding lactose or isopropyl-β-D-thiogalactopyranoside (IPTG).
   2102..2123    +  protein_bind   CAP binding site: CAP binding activates transcription in the presence of cAMP. E. coli catabolite activator protein
   2138..2168    +  promoter       lac promoter: promoter for the E. coli lac operon
   2176..2192    +  protein_bind   lac operator: The lac repressor binds to the lac operator to inhibit transcription in E. coli. This inhibition can be relieved by adding lactose or isopropyl-β-D-thiogalactopyranoside (IPTG). lac repressor encoded by lacI
   2229..2261    -  misc_feature   MCS (fragment): pUC18/19 multiple cloning site
   2649..2858    -  CDS            CLTA (fragment): CLCA_HUMAN - Experimental evidence at protein level: Swiss-Prot protein existence level 1. Clathrin is the major protein of the polyhedral coat of coated pits and vesicles. Acts as component of the TACC3/ch- TOG/clathrin complex proposed to contribute to stabilization of kinetochore fibers of the mitotic spindle by acting as inter- microtubule bridge (PubMed:15858577, PubMed:21297582). From Homo sapiens (Human).
   2883..3584    -  CDS            mCherry: mCherry is a basic (constitutively fluorescent) red fluorescent protein published in 2004, derived from Discosoma sp.. It is reported to be a very rapidly-maturing monomer with low acid sensitivity.
   4233..4251    -  promoter       T7 promoter: promoter for bacteriophage T7 RNA polymerase
   4290..4306    -  misc_feature   bom (fragment): basis of mobility region from pBR322
   4307..4330    -  misc_feature   MCS (fragment): pUC18/19 multiple cloning site
   4327..4484    +  CDS            lacZα (fragment): LacZα fragment of β-galactosidase; lacZ fragment
   4490..4589    -  misc_feature   bom (fragment): basis of mobility region from pBR322
   4691..4726    -  CDS            rop (fragment): Rop protein, which maintains plasmids at low copy number; rop
>Addgene plasmid #186128 | pTR-177 pUC19-CLTA-N-mCherry | addgene full sequence | sequence record 367847 | Addgene NGS Result
AGGGCCTCGTGATACGCCTATTTTTATAGGTTAATGTCATGATAATAATGGTTTCTTAGACGTCAGGTGG
CACTTTTCGGGGAAATGTGCGCGGAACCCCTATTTGTTTATTTTTCTAAATACATTCAAATATGTATCCG
CTCATGAGACAATAACCCTGATAAATGCTTCAATAATATTGAAAAAGGAAGAGTATGAGTATTCAACATT
TCCGTGTCGCCCTTATTCCCTTTTTTGCGGCATTTTGCCTTCCTGTTTTTGCTCACCCAGAAACGCTGGT
GAAAGTAAAAGATGCTGAAGATCAGTTGGGTGCACGAGTGGGTTACATCGAACTGGATCTCAACAGCGGT
AAGATCCTTGAGAGTTTTCGCCCCGAAGAACGTTTTCCAATGATGAGCACTTTTAAAGTTCTGCTATGTG
GCGCGGTATTATCCCGTATTGACGCCGGGCAAGAGCAACTCGGTCGCCGCATACACTATTCTCAGAATGA
CTTGGTTGAGTACTCACCAGTCACAGAAAAGCATCTTACGGATGGCATGACAGTAAGAGAATTATGCAGT
GCTGCCATAACCATGAGTGATAACACTGCGGCCAACTTACTTCTGACAACGATCGGAGGACCGAAGGAGC
TAACCGCTTTTTTGCACAACATGGGGGATCATGTAACTCGCCTTGATCGTTGGGAACCGGAGCTGAATGA
AGCCATACCAAACGACGAGCGTGACACCACGATGCCTGTAGCAATGGCAACAACGTTGCGCAAACTATTA
ACTGGCGAACTACTTACTCTAGCTTCCCGGCAACAATTAATAGACTGGATGGAGGCGGATAAAGTTGCAG
GACCACTTCTGCGCTCGGCCCTTCCGGCTGGCTGGTTTATTGCTGATAAATCTGGAGCCGGTGAGCGTGG
GTCTCGCGGTATCATTGCAGCACTGGGGCCAGATGGTAAGCCCTCCCGTATCGTAGTTATCTACACGACG
GGGAGTCAGGCAACTATGGATGAACGAAATAGACAGATCGCTGAGATAGGTGCCTCACTGATTAAGCATT
GGTAACTGTCAGACCAAGTTTACTCATATATACTTTAGATTGATTTAAAACTTCATTTTTAATTTAAAAG
GATCTAGGTGAAGATCCTTTTTGATAATCTCATGACCAAAATCCCTTAACGTGAGTTTTCGTTCCACTGA
GCGTCAGACCCCGTAGAAAAGATCAAAGGATCTTCTTGAGATCCTTTTTTTCTGCGCGTAATCTGCTGCT
TGCAAACAAAAAAACCACCGCTACCAGCGGTGGTTTGTTTGCCGGATCAAGAGCTACCAACTCTTTTTCC
GAAGGTAACTGGCTTCAGCAGAGCGCAGATACCAAATACTGTTCTTCTAGTGTAGCCGTAGTTAGGCCAC
CACTTCAAGAACTCTGTAGCACCGCCTACATACCTCGCTCTGCTAATCCTGTTACCAGTGGCTGCTGCCA
GTGGCGATAAGTCGTGTCTTACCGGGTTGGACTCAAGACGATAGTTACCGGATAAGGCGCAGCGGTCGGG
CTGAACGGGGGGTTCGTGCACACAGCCCAGCTTGGAGCGAACGACCTACACCGAACTGAGATACCTACAG
CGTGAGCTATGAGAAAGCGCCACGCTTCCCGAAGGGAGAAAGGCGGACAGGTATCCGGTAAGCGGCAGGG
TCGGAACAGGAGAGCGCACGAGGGAGCTTCCAGGGGGAAACGCCTGGTATCTTTATAGTCCTGTCGGGTT
TCGCCACCTCTGACTTGAGCGTCGATTTTTGTGATGCTCGTCAGGGGGGCGGAGCCTATGGAAAAACGCC
AGCAACGCGGCCTTTTTACGGTTCCTGGCCTTTTGCTGGCCTTTTGCTCACATGTTCTTTCCTGCGTTAT
CCCCTGATTCTGTGGATAACCGTATTACCGCCTTTGAGTGAGCTGATACCGCTCGCCGCAGCCGAACGAC
CGAGCGCAGCGAGTCAGTGAGCGAGGAAGCGGAAGAGCGCCCAATACGCAAACCGCCTCTCCCCGCGCGT
TGGCCGATTCATTAATGCAGCTGGCACGACAGGTTTCCCGACTGGAAAGCGGGCAGTGAGCGCAACGCAA
TTAATGTGAGTTAGCTCACTCATTAGGCACCCCAGGCTTTACACTTTATGCTTCCGGCTCGTATGTTGTG
TGGAATTGTGAGCGGATAACAATTTCACACAGGAAACAGCTATGACCATGATTACGCCAAGCTTGCATGC
CTGCAGGTCGACTCTAGAGGAGAGTCAGTGAGCGAGGACTCGAGCCTGAGGGCAAACAAGTGAGCAGGGA
AGTCTCTGACGATAGTAGGAAGCCCGGACTAAAGGCACAGCAAATGCTTAATGAAAAGTTGCTGAATTGA
ACGGGCTTCTTCCGGCTCCGGAGCCTGCCACCCTACACTTGCTTTCTCGCTCCGCCCGCGCCCAGAAGCA
CTCAAACATGCTGAGAACCGAACAGGCTTCTCGAGCCTAGGTTTCTGAAAGACCGGGCCAGGGTCTCGTT
TCCTGTTTGCACTGCTCCCTAACCTCCTAATTCAGCAAGGAGCACGAGTCACACAGAAGCTCTCGGACCC
ACTGTGGACCGAGTTTCCAGACAAGTCCTCTCGCCCCAAACGCGCCCGCACTCTCACCCGGACCCCCCGG
CGGCTCGCCGTGCGGCTGGGGCCCGGGGGCGCCGCCGTCCAGGATGGCGAAGGCCTCGTCGTTCTCGATG
CCCGCAATCTCGCTCTCTTGCTGCGCCAAGAAGGCCGCAGCCGGGTCTTCTTCGCCGGCGCCGGCCACTC
CGTTCCCCAGCGCGGGACCGCCAGGGGCGCCGGCAGGGGCGCCGAACGGATCCAGCTCACCACTTCCAGC
ACCGGTTCCCATGTACAGCTCGTCCATGCCGCCGGTGGAGTGGCGGCCCTCGGCGCGTTCGTACTGTTCC
ACGATGGTGTAGTCCTCGTTGTGGGAGGTGATGTCCAACTTGATGTTGACGTTGTAGGCGCCGGGCAGCT
GCACGGGCTTCTTGGCCTTGTAGGTGGTCTTGACCTCAGCGTCGTAGTGGCCGCCGTCCTTCAGCTTCAG
CCTCTGCTTGATCTCGCCCTTCAGGGCGCCGTCCTCGGGGTACATCCGCTCGGAGGAGGCCTCCCAGCCC
ATGGTCTTCTTCTGCATTACGGGGCCGTCGGAGGGGAAGTTGGTGCCGCGCAGCTTCACCTTGTAGATGA
ACTCGCCGTCCTGCAGGGAGGAGTCCTGGGTCACGGTCACCACGCCGCCGTCCTCGAAGTTCATCACGCG
CTCCCACTTGAAGCCCTCGGGGAAGGACAGCTTCAAGTAGTCGGGGATGTCGGCGGGGTGCTTCACGTAG
GCCTTGGAGCCGTACATGAACTGAGGGGACAGGATGTCCCAGGCGAAGGGCAGGGGGCCACCCTTGGTCA
CCTTCAGCTTGGCGGTCTGGGTGCCCTCGTAGGGGCGGCCCTCGCCCTCGCCCTCGATCTCGAACTCGTG
GCCGTTCACGGAGCCCTCCATGTGCACCTTGAAGCGCATGAACTCCTTGATGATGGCCATGTTATCCTCC
TCGCCCTTGCTCACGCCACTAGTCCCACCCGATCCAGCCATGGCGGGCAACTGAACGGCACGGACACCAA
CGGTGAGACAAAAACCAACCGACCCACCGACACCACGCCCGGCAGCCACCGCTGTGGTGCCGACTGGGAG
AGGAGGACAAGCGCCAGGAGGGAGACGGGTAAAGCGGAAGCCCTACCCGTGTATCCGGTCGGTCTAGGCG
GTGTTGCAGAGCCGAAAAGGGAACAACCAATCAGAGGACAACAATGGTTCAGGAGCTACCCAATCAGCAA
GTGGAGGGGCGGTCCCCCTAAAACAACTCGTGACTGGGGTAGGGCGGGAGGTGAGGGAGGTGAGCTGCGC
GGGCCCCGGGAGGCGGAAGTGCTGCCTGATAGGGAGCGTCCTACCCACCCCGTCTGCTGGAGCTGGACTG
ACCAGGGACGGCCACCCCTGAGGGGACTCTAGTGCTGCACTGGGAGGTGAGGTGAAGTTAGGGCAGCGAC
GATTGGCCGATTACTGAAGAGGCATGCCACTTAGGCTTTCTGAACCTCAGTTTCCTCATTCGTAAAATAG
AAACAAGAATCCTGCTCTTGCGCCCCCTCCCGGGATTATTAGAAGATTGAATCCTAAAAAAAAAGAAGAA
GAAGATTGAATCCTTTTATGGATTTGAGGGTCCCTATAGTGAGTCGTATTATCAGCTGCTAAGGAGTTAC
AGAAGAGGTTCCCGGATCCTGGTGCACTCTCAGTACTCCCCGGGTACCGAGCTCGAATTCACTGGCCGTC
GTTTTACAACGTCGTGACTGGGAAAACCCTGGCGTTACCCAACTTAATCGCCTTGCAGCACATCCCCCTT
TCGCCAGCTGGCGTAATAGCGAAGAGGCCCGCACCGATCGCCCTTCCCAACAGTTGCGCAGCCTGAATGG
CGAATGGCGCCTGATGCGGTATTTTCTCCTTACGCATCTGTGCGGTATTTCACACCGCATATGGTGCACT
CTCAGTACAATCTGCTCTGATGCCGCATAGTTAAGCCAGCCCCGACACCCGCCAACACCCGCTGACGCGC
CCTGACGGGCTTGTCTGCTCCCGGCATCCGCTTACAGACAAGCTGTGACCGTCTCCGGGAGCTGCATGTG
TCAGAGGTTTTCACCGTCATCACCGAAACGCGCGAGACGAA
